>Addgene plasmid #119861 | pSI-Target-AID-NG | addgene full sequence | sequence record 232065 | Addgene NGS Result
TCGACTCTCAGTACAATCTGCTCTGATGCCGCATAGTTAAGCCAGTATCTGCTCCCTGCTTGTGTGTTGG
AGGTCGCTGAGTAGTGCGCGAGCAAAATTTAAGCTACAACAAGGCAAGGCTTGACCGACAATTGCATGAA
GAATCTGCTTAGGGTTAGGCGTTTTGCGCTGCTTCGCGATGTACGGGCCAGATATACGCGTTGACATTGA
TTATTGACTAGTTATTAATAGTAATCAATTACGGGGTCATTAGTTCATAGCCCATATATGGAGTTCCGCG
TTACATAACTTACGGTAAATGGCCCGCCTGGCTGACCGCCCAACGACCCCCGCCCATTGACGTCAATAAT
GACGTATGTTCCCATAGTAACGCCAATAGGGACTTTCCATTGACGTCAATGGGTGGAGTATTTACGGTAA
ACTGCCCACTTGGCAGTACATCAAGTGTATCATATGCCAAGTACGCCCCCTATTGACGTCAATGACGGTA
AATGGCCCGCCTGGCATTATGCCCAGTACATGACCTTATGGGACTTTCCTACTTGGCAGTACATCTACGT
ATTAGTCATCGCTATTACCATGGTGATGCGGTTTTGGCAGTACATCAATGGGCGTGGATAGCGGTTTGAC
TCACGGGGATTTCCAAGTCTCCACCCCATTGACGTCAATGGGAGTTTGTTTTGGCACCAAAATCAACGGG
ACTTTCCAAAATGTCGTAACAACTCCGCCCCATTGACGCAAATGGGCGGTAGGCGTGTACGGTGGGAGGT
CTATATAAGCAGAGCTGGTTTAGTGAACCGTCAGATCCGCTAGAGATCCGCGGCCGCTAATACGACTCAC
TATAGGGAGAGCCGCCACCATGGCACCGAAGAAGAAGCGTAAAGTCGGAATCCACGGAGTTCCTGCGGCA
ATGGACAAGAAGTACTCCATTGGGCTCGCTATCGGCACAAACAGCGTCGGTTGGGCCGTCATTACGGACG
AGTACAAGGTGCCGAGCAAAAAATTCAAAGTTCTGGGCAATACCGATCGCCACAGCATAAAGAAGAACCT
CATTGGCGCCCTCCTGTTCGACTCCGGGGAAACGGCCGAAGCCACGCGGCTCAAAAGAACAGCACGGCGC
AGATATACCCGCAGAAAGAATCGGATCTGCTACCTGCAGGAGATCTTTAGTAATGAGATGGCTAAGGTGG
ATGACTCTTTCTTCCATAGGCTGGAGGAGTCCTTTTTGGTGGAGGAGGATAAAAAGCACGAGCGCCACCC
AATCTTTGGCAATATCGTGGACGAGGTGGCGTACCATGAAAAGTACCCAACCATATATCATCTGAGGAAG
AAGCTTGTAGACAGTACTGATAAGGCTGACTTGCGGTTGATCTATCTCGCGCTGGCGCATATGATCAAAT
TTCGGGGACACTTCCTCATCGAGGGGGACCTGAACCCAGACAACAGCGATGTCGACAAACTCTTTATCCA
ACTGGTTCAGACTTACAATCAGCTTTTCGAAGAGAACCCGATCAACGCATCCGGAGTTGACGCCAAAGCA
ATCCTGAGCGCTAGGCTGTCCAAATCCCGGCGGCTCGAAAACCTCATCGCACAGCTCCCTGGGGAGAAGA
AGAACGGCCTGTTTGGTAATCTTATCGCCCTGTCACTCGGGCTGACCCCCAACTTTAAATCTAACTTCGA
CCTGGCCGAAGATGCCAAGCTTCAACTGAGCAAAGACACCTACGATGATGATCTCGACAATCTGCTGGCC
CAGATCGGCGACCAGTACGCAGACCTTTTTTTGGCGGCAAAGAACCTGTCAGACGCCATTCTGCTGAGTG
ATATTCTGCGAGTGAACACGGAGATCACCAAAGCTCCGCTGAGCGCTAGTATGATCAAGCGCTATGATGA
GCACCACCAAGACTTGACTTTGCTGAAGGCCCTTGTCAGACAGCAACTGCCTGAGAAGTACAAGGAAATT
TTCTTCGATCAGTCTAAAAATGGCTACGCCGGATACATTGACGGCGGAGCAAGCCAGGAGGAATTTTACA
AATTTATTAAGCCCATCTTGGAAAAAATGGACGGCACCGAGGAGCTGCTGGTAAAGCTTAACAGAGAAGA
TCTGTTGCGCAAACAGCGCACTTTCGACAATGGAAGCATCCCCCACCAGATTCACCTGGGCGAACTGCAC
GCTATCCTCAGGCGGCAAGAGGATTTCTACCCCTTTTTGAAAGATAACAGGGAAAAGATTGAGAAAATCC
TCACATTTCGGATACCCTACTATGTAGGCCCCCTCGCCCGGGGAAATTCCAGATTCGCGTGGATGACTCG
CAAATCAGAAGAGACCATCACTCCCTGGAACTTCGAGGAAGTCGTGGATAAGGGGGCCTCTGCCCAGTCC
TTCATCGAAAGGATGACTAACTTTGATAAAAATCTGCCTAACGAAAAGGTGCTTCCTAAACACTCTCTGC
TGTACGAGTACTTCACAGTTTATAACGAGCTCACCAAGGTCAAATACGTCACAGAAGGGATGAGAAAGCC
AGCATTCCTGTCTGGAGAGCAGAAGAAAGCTATCGTGGACCTCCTCTTCAAGACGAACCGGAAAGTTACC
GTGAAACAGCTCAAAGAAGACTATTTCAAAAAGATTGAATGTTTCGACTCTGTTGAAATCAGCGGAGTGG
AGGATCGCTTCAACGCATCCCTGGGAACGTATCACGATCTCCTGAAAATCATTAAAGACAAGGACTTCCT
GGACAATGAGGAGAACGAGGACATTCTTGAGGACATTGTCCTCACCCTTACGTTGTTTGAAGATAGGGAG
ATGATTGAAGAACGCTTGAAAACTTACGCTCATCTCTTCGACGACAAAGTCATGAAACAGCTCAAGAGGC
GCCGATATACAGGATGGGGGCGGCTGTCAAGAAAACTGATCAATGGGATCCGAGACAAGCAGAGTGGAAA
GACAATCCTGGATTTTCTTAAGTCCGATGGATTTGCCAACCGGAACTTCATGCAGTTGATCCATGATGAC
TCTCTCACCTTTAAGGAGGACATCCAGAAAGCACAAGTTTCTGGCCAGGGGGACAGTCTTCACGAGCACA
TCGCTAATCTTGCAGGTAGCCCAGCTATCAAAAAGGGAATACTGCAGACCGTTAAGGTCGTGGATGAACT
CGTCAAAGTAATGGGAAGGCATAAGCCCGAGAATATCGTTATCGAGATGGCCCGAGAGAACCAAACTACC
CAGAAGGGACAGAAGAACAGTAGGGAAAGGATGAAGAGGATTGAAGAGGGTATAAAAGAACTGGGGTCCC
AAATCCTTAAGGAACACCCAGTTGAAAACACCCAGCTTCAGAATGAGAAGCTCTACCTGTACTACCTGCA
GAACGGCAGGGACATGTACGTGGATCAGGAACTGGACATCAATCGGCTCTCCGACTACGACGTGGATCAT
ATCGTGCCCCAGTCTTTTCTCAAAGATGATTCTATTGATAATAAAGTGTTGACAAGATCCGATAAAAATA
GAGGGAAGAGTGATAACGTCCCCTCAGAAGAAGTTGTCAAGAAAATGAAAAATTATTGGCGGCAGCTGCT
GAACGCCAAACTGATCACACAACGGAAGTTCGATAATCTGACTAAGGCTGAACGAGGTGGCCTGTCTGAG
TTGGATAAAGCCGGCTTCATCAAAAGGCAGCTTGTTGAGACACGCCAGATCACCAAGCACGTGGCCCAAA
TTCTCGATTCACGCATGAACACCAAGTACGATGAAAATGACAAACTGATTCGAGAGGTGAAAGTTATTAC
TCTGAAGTCTAAGCTGGTCTCAGATTTCAGAAAGGACTTTCAGTTTTATAAGGTGAGAGAGATCAACAAT
TACCACCATGCGCATGATGCCTACCTGAATGCAGTGGTAGGCACTGCACTTATCAAAAAATATCCCAAGC
TTGAATCTGAATTTGTTTACGGAGACTATAAAGTGTACGATGTTAGGAAAATGATCGCAAAGTCTGAGCA
GGAAATAGGCAAGGCCACCGCTAAGTACTTCTTTTACAGCAATATTATGAATTTTTTCAAGACCGAGATT
ACACTGGCCAATGGAGAGATTCGGAAGCGACCACTTATCGAAACAAACGGAGAAACAGGAGAAATCGTGT
GGGACAAGGGTAGGGATTTCGCGACAGTCCGGAAGGTCCTGTCCATGCCGCAGGTGAACATCGTTAAAAA
GACCGAAGTACAGACCGGAGGCTTCTCCAAGGAAAGTATCCGGCCCAAGAGGAACAGCGATAAGCTGATC
GCCAGAAAGAAGGACTGGGACCCTAAGAAGTACGGCGGCTTCGTTAGCCCCACCGTGGCCTATTCTGTGC
TGGTGGTGGCCAAAGTGGAAAAGGGCAAGTCCAAGAAACTGAAGAGTGTGAAAGAGCTGCTGGGGATCAC
CATCATGGAAAGAAGCAGCTTCGAGAAGAATCCCATCGACTTTCTGGAAGCCAAGGGCTACAAAGAAGTG
AAAAAGGACCTGATCATCAAGCTGCCTAAGTACTCCCTGTTCGAGCTGGAAAACGGCCGGAAGAGAATGC
TGGCCTCTGCCCGGTTCCTGCAGAAGGGAAACGAACTGGCCCTGCCCTCCAAATATGTGAACTTCCTGTA
CCTGGCCAGCCACTATGAGAAGCTGAAGGGCTCCCCCGAGGATAATGAGCAGAAACAGCTGTTTGTGGAA
CAGCACAAGCACTACCTGGACGAGATCATCGAGCAGATCAGCGAGTTCTCCAAGAGAGTGATCCTGGCCG
ACGCTAATCTGGACAAAGTGCTGTCCGCCTACAACAAGCACCGGGATAAGCCCATCAGAGAGCAGGCCGA
GAATATCATCCACCTGTTTACCCTGACCAATCTGGGAGCCCCTCGGGCCTTCAAGTACTTTGACACCACC
ATCGACCGGAAGGTCTACCGGTCTACAAAGGAGGTCCTGGACGCCACACTGATTCATCAGTCAATTACGG
GGCTCTATGAAACAAGAATCGACCTCTCTCAGCTCGGTGGAGACAGCAGGGCTGACCCCAAGAAGAAGAG
GAAGGTGGGTGGAGGAGGTACCGGCGGTGGAGGCTCAGCAGAATACGTACGAGCTCTGTTTGACTTCAAT
GGGAATGACGAGGAGGATCTCCCCTTTAAGAAGGGCGATATTCTCCGCATCAGAGATAAGCCCGAAGAAC
AATGGTGGAATGCCGAGGATAGCGAAGGGAAAAGGGGCATGATTCTGGTGCCATATGTGGAGAAATATTC
CGGTGACTACAAAGACCATGATGGGGATTACAAAGACCACGACATCGACTACAAAGACGACGACGATAAA
TCAGGGATGACAGACGCCGAGTACGTGCGCATTCATGAGAAACTGGATATTTACACCTTCAAGAAGCAGT
TCTTCAACAACAAGAAATCTGTGTCACACCGCTGCTACGTGCTGTTTGAGTTGAAGCGAAGGGGCGAAAG
AAGGGCTTGCTTTTGGGGCTATGCCGTCAACAAGCCCCAAAGTGGCACCGAGAGAGGAATACACGCTGAG
ATATTCAGTATCCGAAAGGTGGAAGAGTATCTTCGGGATAATCCTGGGCAGTTTACGATCAACTGGTATT
CCAGCTGGAGTCCTTGCGCTGATTGTGCCGAGAAAATTCTGGAATGGTATAATCAGGAACTTCGGGGAAA
CGGGCACACATTGAAAATCTGGGCCTGCAAGCTGTACTACGAGAAGAATGCCCGGAACCAGATAGGACTC
TGGAATCTGAGGGACAATGGTGTAGGCCTGAACGTGATGGTTTCCGAGCACTATCAGTGTTGTCGGAAGA
TTTTCATCCAAAGCTCTCATAACCAGCTCAATGAAAACCGCTGGTTGGAGAAAACACTGAAACGTGCGGA
GAAGTGGAGATCCGAGCTGAGCATCATGATCCAGGTCAAGATTCTGCATACCACTAAGTCTCCAGCCGTT
GGTCCCAAGAAGAAAAGAAAAGTCGGTACCATGACCAACCTTTCCGACATCATAGAGAAGGAAACAGGCA
AACAGTTGGTCATCCAAGAGTCGATACTCATGCTTCCTGAAGAAGTTGAGGAGGTCATTGGGAATAAGCC
GGAAAGTGACATTCTCGTACACACTGCGTATGATGAGAGCACCGATGAGAACGTGATGCTGCTCACGTCA
GATGCCCCAGAGTACAAACCCTGGGCTCTGGTGATTCAGGACTCTAATGGAGAGAACAAGATCAAGATGC
TATAATGAGTTTAAACCCGCTGATCAGCCTCGACTGTGCCTTCTAGTTGCCAGCCATCTGTTGTTTGCCC
CTCCCCCGTGCCTTCCTTGACCCTGGAAGGTGCCACTCCCACTGTCCTTTCCTAATAAAATGAGGAAATT
GCATCGCATTGTCTGAGTAGGTGTCATTCTATTCTGGGGGGTGGGGTGGGGCAGGACAGCAAGGGGGAGG
ATTGGGAAGACAATAGCAGGCATGCTGGGGATGCGGTGGGCTCTATGGCTTCTGAGGCGGAAAGAACCAG
CTGGGGCTCGATACCGTCGACCTCTAGCTAGAGCTTGGCGTAATCATGGTCATAGCTGTTTCCTGTGTGA
AATTGTTATCCGCTCACAATTCCACACAACATACGAGCCGGAAGCATAAAGTGTAAAGCCTAGGGTGCCT
AATGAGTGAGCTAACTCACATTAATTGCGTTGCGCTCACTGCCCGCTTTCCAGTCGGGAAACCTGTCGTG
CCAGCTGCATTAATGAATCGGCCAACGCGCGGGGAGAGGCGGTTTGCGTATTGGGCGCTCTTCCGCTTCC
TCGCTCACTGACTCGCTGCGCTCGGTCGTTCGGCTGCGGCGAGCGGTATCAGCTCACTCAAAGGCGGTAA
TACGGTTATCCACAGAATCAGGGGATAACGCAGGAAAGAACATGTGAGCAAAAGGCCAGCAAAAGGCCAG
GAACCGTAAAAAGGCCGCGTTGCTGGCGTTTTTCCATAGGCTCCGCCCCCCTGACGAGCATCACAAAAAT
CGACGCTCAAGTCAGAGGTGGCGAAACCCGACAGGACTATAAAGATACCAGGCGTTTCCCCCTGGAAGCT
CCCTCGTGCGCTCTCCTGTTCCGACCCTGCCGCTTACCGGATACCTGTCCGCCTTTCTCCCTTCGGGAAG
CGTGGCGCTTTCTCATAGCTCACGCTGTAGGTATCTCAGTTCGGTGTAGGTCGTTCGCTCCAAGCTGGGC
TGTGTGCACGAACCCCCCGTTCAGCCCGACCGCTGCGCCTTATCCGGTAACTATCGTCTTGAGTCCAACC
CGGTAAGACACGACTTATCGCCACTGGCAGCAGCCACTGGTAACAGGATTAGCAGAGCGAGGTATGTAGG
CGGTGCTACAGAGTTCTTGAAGTGGTGGCCTAACTACGGCTACACTAGAAGAACAGTATTTGGTATCTGC
GCTCTGCTGAAGCCAGTTACCTTCGGAAAAAGAGTTGGTAGCTCTTGATCCGGCAAACAAACCACCGCTG
GTAGCGGTGGTTTTTTTGTTTGCAAGCAGCAGATTACGCGCAGAAAAAAAGGATCTCAAGAAGATCCTTT
GATCTTTTCTACGGGGTCTGACGCTCAGTGGAACGAAAACTCACGTTAAGGGATTTTGGTCATGAGATTA
TCAAAAAGGATCTTCACCTAGATCCTTTTAAATTAAAAATGAAGTTTTAAATCAATCTAAAGTATATATG
AGTAAACTTGGTCTGACAGTTACCAATGCTTAATCAGTGAGGCACCTATCTCAGCGATCTGTCTATTTCG
TTCATCCATAGTTGCCTGACTCCCCGTCGTGTAGATAACTACGATACGGGAGGGCTTACCATCTGGCCCC
AGTGCTGCAATGATACCGCGAGACCCACGCTCACCGGCTCCAGATTTATCAGCAATAAACCAGCCAGCCG
GAAGGGCCGAGCGCAGAAGTGGTCCTGCAACTTTATCCGCCTCCATCCAGTCTATTAATTGTTGCCGGGA
AGCTAGAGTAAGTAGTTCGCCAGTTAATAGTTTGCGCAACGTTGTTGCCATTGCTACAGGCATCGTGGTG
TCACGCTCGTCGTTTGGTATGGCTTCATTCAGCTCCGGTTCCCAACGATCAAGGCGAGTTACATGATCCC
CCATGTTGTGCAAAAAAGCGGTTAGCTCCTTCGGTCCTCCGATCGTTGTCAGAAGTAAGTTGGCCGCAGT
GTTATCACTCATGGTTATGGCAGCACTGCATAATTCTCTTACTGTCATGCCATCCGTAAGATGCTTTTCT
GTGACTGGTGAGTACTCAACCAAGTCATTCTGAGAATAGTGTATGCGGCGACCGAGTTGCTCTTGCCCGG
CGTCAATACGGGATAATACCGCGCCACATAGCAGAACTTTAAAAGTGCTCATCATTGGAAAACGTTCTTC
GGGGCGAAAACTCTCAAGGATCTTACCGCTGTTGAGATCCAGTTCGATGTAACCCACTCGTGCACCCAAC
TGATCTTCAGCATCTTTTACTTTCACCAGCGTTTCTGGGTGAGCAAAAACAGGAAGGCAAAATGCCGCAA
AAAAGGGAATAAGGGCGACACGGAAATGTTGAATACTCATACTCTTCCTTTTTCAATATTATTGAAGCAT
TTATCAGGGTTATTGTCTCATGAGCGGATACATATTTGAATGTATTTAGAAAAATAAACAAATAGGGGTT
CCGCGCACATTTCCCCGAAAAGTGCCACCTGACGTCGACGGATCGGGAGATCGATCTCCCGATCCCCTAG
GG
Features (pLannotate 1.2.2; 17 found; start..end, strand, type, name):
      4..48      -  misc_feature   bom (fragment): basis of mobility region from pBR322
    203..582     +  enhancer       CMV enhancer: human cytomegalovirus immediate early enhancer
    583..786     +  promoter       CMV promoter: human cytomegalovirus (CMV) immediate early promoter
    828..846     +  promoter       T7 promoter: promoter for bacteriophage T7 RNA polymerase
    911..5014    +  CDS            Cas9: Cas9 (Csn1) endonuclease from the Streptococcus pyogenes Type II CRISPR/Cas system generates RNA-guided double strand breaks in DNA
   5078..5248    +  CDS            CRK (fragment): CRK_HUMAN - Experimental evidence at protein level: Swiss-Prot protein existence level 1. [Isoform Crk-II]: Regulates cell adhesion, spreading and migration (PubMed:31311869). Mediates attachment-induced MAPK8 activation, membrane ruffling and cell motility in a Rac-dependent manner. Involved in phagocytosis of apoptotic cells and cell motility via its interaction with DOCK1 and DOCK4 (PubMed:19004829). May regulate the EFNA5-EPHA3 signaling (By similarity). From Homo sapiens (Human).
   5981..6232    +  CDS            UGI: UNGI_BPPB2 - Experimental evidence at protein level: Swiss-Prot protein existence level 1. This protein binds specifically and reversibly to the host uracil-DNA glycosylase, preventing removal of uracil residues from PBS2 DNA by the host uracil-excision repair system. From Bacillus phage PBS2 (Bacteriophage PBS2).
   6264..6488    +  polyA_signal   bGH poly(A) signal: bovine growth hormone polyadenylation signal
   6492..6513    +  promoter       SV40 promoter (fragment): SV40 enhancer and early promoter
   6518..6534    +  misc_feature   MCS (fragment): pBluescript multiple cloning site
   6583..6599    -  protein_bind   lac operator: The lac repressor binds to the lac operator to inhibit transcription in E. coli. This inhibition can be relieved by adding lactose or isopropyl-β-D-thiogalactopyranoside (IPTG). lac repressor encoded by lacI
   6607..6637    -  promoter       lac promoter: promoter for the E. coli lac operon
   6652..6673    -  protein_bind   CAP binding site: CAP binding activates transcription in the presence of cAMP. E. coli catabolite activator protein
   6686..6778    -  CDS            lacI (fragment): lac repressor; lacI; The lac repressor binds to the lac operator to inhibit transcription in E. coli. This inhibition can be relieved by adding lactose or isopropyl-β-D-thiogalactopyranoside (IPTG).
   6961..7549    -  rep_origin     ori: high-copy-number ColE1/pMB1/pBR322/pUC origin of replication
   7720..8580    -  CDS            AmpR: β-lactamase; bla; confers resistance to ampicillin, carbenicillin, and related antibiotics
   8581..8685    -  promoter       AmpR promoter: bla
