[The description below was written by a language model from this plasmid's Addgene catalogue record and pLannotate feature annotations shown in this document.]
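Description:
pSI-Target-AID-NG is a mammalian expression plasmid built on a pcDNA3.1-type backbone that produces the cytidine base editor Target-AID-NG. It is propagated in E. coli as a high-copy plasmid through a ColE1/pUC-type origin and selected with ampicillin via the β-lactamase gene and its native promoter. In the 8.75 kb sequenced record, no intact mammalian selection cassette is annotated. Only a short SV40 promoter fragment remains downstream of the expression unit, along with remnants of lac regulatory elements and a bom fragment from the cloning backbone.

The payload is a single fusion open reading frame driven by the human CMV immediate-early enhancer and promoter and terminated by the bovine growth hormone polyadenylation signal. A T7 promoter sits just upstream of the coding sequence. According to the record, the fusion is arranged as NLS-nSpCas9-NG-NLS-SH3-3xFLAG-PmCDA1-NLS-UGI. The Cas9 portion is a Streptococcus pyogenes D10A nickase that also carries seven substitutions (L1111R, D1135V, G1218R, E1219F, A1322R, R1335V, T1337R). These define the SpCas9-NG variant, described in the associated publication as having expanded targeting space. The annotated CRK fragment corresponds to the SH3 domain linker, and the phage PBS2 uracil-DNA glycosylase inhibitor (UGI) lies at the C-terminus, where it blocks excision of the uracil generated by deamination. The 3xFLAG tag and the PmCDA1 cytidine deaminase were not picked up by the automated annotation, but they presumably occupy the unannotated stretch between the SH3 and UGI features.

No guide RNA cassette is annotated, so a guide would have to be supplied separately. The construct is used for expression of the base editor in mammalian cells to direct targeted C-to-T conversion at sites that wild-type SpCas9 PAM requirements would exclude.
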