Addgene plasmid #119861: pSI-Target-AID-NG
Purpose: Expresses Target-AID-NG (NLS-nSpCas9-NG-NLS-SH3-3xFLAG-PmCDA1-NLS-UGI) in mammalian cells.
Depositing lab: Osamu Nureki. Depositing organization: The University of Tokyo. Publication: Engineered CRISPR-Cas9 nuclease with expanded targeting space. Nishimasu H, Shi X, Ishiguro S, Gao L, Hirano S, Okazaki S, Noda T, Abudayyeh OO, Gootenberg JS, Mori H, Oura S, Holmes B, Tanaka M, Seki M, Hirano H, Aburatani H, Ishitani R, Ikawa M, Yachie N, Zhang F, Nureki O. Science. 2018 Aug 30. pii: science.aas9129. doi: 10.1126/science.aas9129. PubMed 30166441.
Backbone
  Vector backbone: pcDNA3.1
  Vector type: Mammalian Expression
Growth in bacteria
  Bacterial resistance: Ampicillin, 100 μg/mL
  Growth temperature: 37°C
  Growth strain: DH5alpha
  Copy number: High Copy
Gene/Insert
  Gene/Insert name: nSpCas9-NG (D10A/L1111R/D1135V/G1218R/E1219F/A1322R/R1335V/T1337R)
Terms and licenses: Academic/Nonprofit Terms; Industry Terms: Not Available to Industry
How to cite: pSI-Target-AID-NG was a gift from Osamu Nureki (Addgene plasmid # 119861 ; http://n2t.net/addgene:119861 ; RRID:Addgene_119861)
